Addgene plasmid #238320: pBB3-ScVip1-536-1107-R551A
Purpose: ScVip1-536-1107-R551A protein expression in insect cells
Depositing lab: Michael Hothorn. Depositing organization: University of Geneva. Publication: A small signaling domain controls PPIP5K phosphatase activity in phosphate homeostasis. Raia P, Lee K, Bartsch SM, Rico-Resendiz F, Portugal-Calisto D, Vadas O, Panse VG, Fiedler D, Hothorn M. Nat Commun. 2025 Feb 19;16(1):1753. doi: 10.1038/s41467-025-56937-0. PubMed 39966396.
Backbone
  Vector backbone: pBB3
  Vector type: Insect Expression
Growth in bacteria
  Bacterial resistance: Gentamicin, 10 μg/mL
  Growth temperature: 37°C
  Growth strain: DH5alpha
  Copy number: High Copy
Gene/Insert
  Gene/Insert name: VIP1 (alt name: PPIP5K)
  Species: S. cerevisiae (budding yeast)
  Insert size (bp): 1716
  Mutation: ScVip1-536-1107-R551A
  Entrez Gene: VIP1 (a.k.a. YLR410W)
  Tag / fusion protein: His10-Tag, Twin-Strep-tag, TEV (N terminal on backbone)
  Cloning method: Gibson Cloning
Terms and licenses: Academic/Nonprofit Terms; Industry Terms: Not Available to Industry
How to cite: pBB3-ScVip1-536-1107-R551A was a gift from Michael Hothorn (Addgene plasmid # 238320 ; http://n2t.net/addgene:238320 ; RRID:Addgene_238320)
