[The description below was written by a language model from this plasmid's Addgene catalogue record and pLannotate feature annotations shown in this document.]
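Description:
pBB3-ScVip1-536-1107-R551A is an insect-cell expression plasmid built on the pBB3 backbone, a baculovirus transfer vector of the mini-Tn7 type. It replicates in E. coli from a high-copy ColE1/pUC-type origin and is selected with gentamicin through the GmR (aacC1) gene driven by the class 1 integron Pc promoter. The resistance marker and both expression cassettes lie between the Tn7R and Tn7L transposon ends, an arrangement that normally allows site-specific transposition of this segment into a baculovirus bacmid for production of recombinant virus. A single loxP site is also present, which in related vector systems permits Cre-mediated fusion with other plasmids, although the record does not describe its use here.

The payload is a 1716 bp fragment of Saccharomyces cerevisiae VIP1 (YLR410W, the yeast PPIP5K) encoding residues 536–1107 and carrying an R551A point mutation. It was inserted by Gibson cloning downstream of the baculovirus polyhedrin promoter and is terminated by an SV40 polyadenylation signal. The backbone supplies an N-terminal His10 tag and Twin-Strep-tag followed by a TEV protease site, giving two affinity purification options and allowing tag removal. The short "capTEV" hit in the annotation most likely reflects part of this tag region, and the small large T antigen and SET1 fragments appear to be incidental matches in flanking sequence. In the opposite orientation, a p10 promoter drives EYFP with an HSV TK polyadenylation signal, providing a fluorescent reporter for monitoring infection. The stated purpose is production of the mutant Vip1 fragment in insect cells. The associated study concerns control of PPIP5K phosphatase activity in phosphate homeostasis, but the record does not state the functional effect of the R551A substitution.
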