Features (pLannotate 1.2.2; 15 found; start..end, strand, type, name):
      1..589     +  rep_origin     ori: high-copy-number ColE1/pMB1/pBR322/pUC origin of replication
    724..947     -  mobile_element Tn7R: mini-Tn7 element (right end of the Tn7 transposon) Tn7
   1014..1547    -  CDS            GmR: gentamycin acetyltransferase; aacC1; confers resistance to gentamycin
   1736..1764    -  promoter       Pc promoter: intI1 (promoter lies within the coding sequence); class 1 integron promoter
   1835..1868    +  protein_bind   loxP: Cre-mediated recombination occurs in the 8-bp core sequence (GCATACAT). Cre recombinase
   2123..2171    -  polyA_signal   HSV TK poly(A) signal: herpes simplex virus thymidine kinase polyadenylation signal (Cole and Stacy, 1985)
   2263..2979    -  CDS            EYFP: EYFP is a basic (constitutively fluorescent) green/yellow fluorescent protein published in 1996, derived from Aequorea victoria. It is reported to be a very rapidly-maturing weak dimer with high acid sensitivity.
   3021..3130    -  promoter       p10 promoter: baculovirus promoter for expression in insect cells
   3175..3266    +  promoter       polyhedrin promoter: polh from Autographa californica; promoter for the baculovirus polyhedrin gene
   3310..3327    +  CDS            capTEV™ (fragment): composite tag for in vivo biotinylation, TEV protease cleavage, and 6xHis tagging
   3473..5188    +  CDS            VIP1 (fragment): VIP1_YEAST - Experimental evidence at protein level: Swiss-Prot protein existence level 1. Bifunctional inositol kinase that acts in concert with the IP6K kinases to synthesize the diphosphate group-containing inositol pyrophosphates diphosphoinositol pentakisphosphate, PP-InsP5, and bis- diphosphoinositol tetrakisphosphate, (PP)2-InsP4 (PubMed:17412958). Phosphorylates inositol hexakisphosphate (InsP6) at positions 1 or 3 to produce PP-InsP5 which is in turn phosphorylated by IP6Ks to produce (PP)2-InsP4. Alternatively, phosphorylates at position 1 or 3 PP-InsP5, produced by IP6Ks from InsP6,
   5274..5357    +  CDS            large T antigen (fragment): large T antigen from SV40 (simian virus 40)
   5380..5514    +  polyA_signal   SV40 poly(A) signal: SV40 polyadenylation signal
   5543..5592    +  CDS            SET1 (fragment): solubility-enhancement tag derived from T7 phage gene 10B
   5635..5800    -  mobile_element Tn7L: mini-Tn7 element (left end of the Tn7 transposon) Tn7
>Addgene plasmid #238320 | pBB3-ScVip1-536-1107-R551A | addgene full sequence | sequence record 475910 | Addgene NGS Result
TTGAGATCCTTTTTTTCTGCGCGTAATCTGCTGCTTGCAAACAAAAAAACCACCGCTACCAGCGGTGGTT
TGTTTGCCGGATCAAGAGCTACCAACTCTTTTTCCGAAGGTAACTGGCTTCAGCAGAGCGCAGATACCAA
ATACTGTTCTTCTAGTGTAGCCGTAGTTAGGCCACCACTTCAAGAACTCTGTAGCACCGCCTACATACCT
CGCTCTGCTAATCCTGTTACCAGTGGCTGCTGCCAGTGGCGATAAGTCGTGTCTTACCGGGTTGGACTCA
AGACGATAGTTACCGGATAAGGCGCAGCGGTCGGGCTGAACGGGGGGTTCGTGCACACAGCCCAGCTTGG
AGCGAACGACCTACACCGAACTGAGATACCTACAGCGTGAGCTATGAGAAAGCGCCACGCTTCCCGAAGG
GAGAAAGGCGGACAGGTATCCGGTAAGCGGCAGGGTCGGAACAGGAGAGCGCACGAGGGAGCTTCCAGGG
GGAAACGCCTGGTATCTTTATAGTCCTGTCGGGTTTCGCCACCTCTGACTTGAGCGTCGATTTTTGTGAT
GCTCGTCAGGGGGGCGGAGCCTATGGAAAAACGCCAGCAACGCGGCCTTTTTACGGTTCCTGGCCTTTTG
CTGGCCTTTTGCTCACATGTTCTTTCCTGCGTTATCCCCTGATTGACTTGGGTCGCTCTTCCTGTGGATG
CGCAGATGCCCTGCGTAAGCGGGTGTGGGCGGACAATAAAGTCTTAAACTGAACAAAATAGATCTAAACT
ATGACAATAAAGTCTTAAACTAGACAGAATAGTTGTAAACTGAAATCAGTCCAGTTATGCTGTGAAAAAG
CATACTGGACTTTTGTTATGGCTAAAGCAAACTCTTCATTTTCTGAAGTGCAAATTGCCCGTCGTATTAA
AGAGGGGCGTGGCCAAGGGCATGTAAAGACTATATTCGCGGCGTTGTGACAATTTACCGAACAACTCCGC
GGCCGGGAAGCCGATCTCGGCTTGAACGAATTGTTAGGTGGCGGTACTTGGGTCGATATCAAAGTGCATC
ACTTCTTCCCGTATGCCCAACTTTGTATAGAGAGCCACTGCGGGATCGTCACCGTAATCTGCTTGCACGT
AGATCACATAAGCACCAAGCGCGTTGGCCTCATGCTTGAGGAGATTGATGAGCGCGGTGGCAATGCCCTG
CCTCCGGTGCTCGCCGGAGACTGCGAGATCATAGATATAGATCTCACTACGCGGCTGCTCAAACTTGGGC
AGAACGTAAGCCGCGAGAGCGCCAACAACCGCTTCTTGGTCGAAGGCAGCAAGCGCGATGAATGTCTTAC
TACGGAGCAAGTTCCCGAGGTAATCGGAGTCCGGCTGATGTTGGGAGTAGGTGGCTACGTCTCCGAACTC
ACGACCGAAAAGATCAAGAGCAGCCCGCATGGATTTGACTTGGTCAGGGCCGAGCCTACATGTGCGAATG
ATGCCCATACTTGAGCCACCTAACTTTGTTTTAGGGCGACTGCCCTGCTGCGTAACATCGTTGCTGCTGC
GTAACATCGTTGCTGCTCCATAACATCAAACATCGACCCACGGCGTAACGCGCTTGCTGCTTGGATGCCC
GAGGCATAGACTGTACAAAAAAACAGTCATAACAAGCCATGAAAACCGCCACTGCGCCGTTACCACCGCT
GCGTTCGGTCAAGGTTCTGGACCAGTTGCGTGAGCGCATACGCTACTTGCATTACAGTTTACGAACCGAA
CAGGCTTATGTCAACTGGGTTCGTGCCTTCATCCGTTTCCACGGTGTGCGTCACCCGGCAACCTTGGGCA
GCAGCGAAGTCGCCATAACTTCGTATAGCATACATTATACGAAGTTATCTGTAACTATAACGGTCCTAAG
GTAGCGAGTTTAAACACTAGTATCGATTCGCGACCTACTCCGGAAGGTTTAAACGTACCCGTAGTGGCTA
TGGCAGGGCTTGCCGCCCCGACGTTGGCTGCGAGCCCTGGGCCTTCACCCGAACTTGGGGGTTGGGGTGG
GGAAAAGGAAGAAACGCGGGCGTATTGGTCCCAATGGGGTCTCGGTGGGGTATCGACAGAGTGCCAGCCC
TGGGACCGAACCCCGCGTTTATGAACAAACGACCCAACACCCGTGCGTTTTATTCTGTCTTTTTATTGCC
GTCATAGCGCGGGTTCCTTCCGGTATTGTCTCCTTCCGTGTTTCAGTTAGCCTCCCCCATCTCCCGGTAC
CGCATGCTCCGATTCGATCCTACTTGTACAGCTCGTCCATGCCGAGAGTGATCCCGGCGGCGGTCACGAA
CTCCAGCAGGACCATGTGATCGCGCTTCTCGTTGGGGTCTTTGCTCAGGGCGGACTGGTAGCTCAGGTAG
TGGTTGTCGGGCAGCAGCACGGGGCCGTCGCCGATGGGGGTGTTCTGCTGGTAGTGGTCGGCGAGCTGCA
CGCTGCCGTCCTCGATGTTGTGGCGGATCTTGAAGTTCACCTTGATGCCGTTCTTCTGCTTGTCGGCCAT
GATATAGACGTTGTGGCTGTTGTAGTTGTACTCCAGCTTGTGCCCCAGGATGTTGCCGTCCTCCTTGAAG
TCGATACCCTTCAGCTCGATGCGGTTCACCAGGGTGTCGCCCTCGAACTTCACCTCGGCGCGGGTCTTGT
AGTTGCCGTCGTCCTTGAAGAAGATGGTGCGCTCCTGGACGTAGCCTTCGGGCATGGCGGACTTGAAGAA
GTCGTGCTGCTTCATGTGGTCGGGGTAGCGGGCGAAGCACTGCAGGCCGTAGCCGAAGGTGGTCACGAGG
GTGGGCCAGGGCACGGGCAGCTTGCCGGTGGTGCAGATGAACTTCAGGGTCAGCTTGCCGTAGGTGGCAT
CGCCCTCGCCCTCGCCGGACACGCTGAACTTGTGGCCGTTTACGTCGCCGTCCAGCTCGACCAGGATGGG
CACCACCCCGGTGAACAGCTCCTCGCCCTTGCTCACCATCATGGTTTCGGACCGCCCGGGTGATCAAGTC
TTCGTCGAGTGATTGTAAATAAAATGTAATTTACAGTATAGTATTTTAATTAATATACAAATGATTTGAT
AATAATTCTTATTTAACTATAATATATTGTGTTGGGTTGAATTAAAGGTCCGTATACTAGTATCGATTCG
CGACCTACTCCGGAATATTAATAGATCATGGAGATAATTAAAATGATAACCATCTCGCAAATAAATAAGT
ATTTTACTGTTTTCGTAACAGTTTTGTAATAAAAAAACCTATAAATATTCCGGATTATTCATACCGTCCC
ACCATCGGGCGCGGATGAAGCATCATCATCATCATCACCATCACCACCACGGTGCTAGCTGGTCCCACCC
CCAGTTCGAGAAGGGTGGTGGTTCCGGTGGCGGATCCGGTGGTTCTGCTTGGAGCCACCCTCAATTCGAA
AAGGGCTCCGGTTCCGGCGAGAACCTGTACTTCCAAGGTGCCAAATGGGTGTTCAAGGGCCTCGCCATCA
TCATCCGTCACGCTGACGCTACTCCTAAGCAAAAGTTCAAGCACTCCTTCACTAGCCCCATCTTCATCTC
CCTGCTGAAGGGTCACAAAGAGGAAGTCGTCATCCGTAACGTGAACGATCTGAAGATCGTGCTGCAGGCT
CTGCGTATCGCTCTGGACGAGAAGGCTGGCAACCCCGCTAAGATCAAGGTGCTGGCTAACGCTCTCGAGA
AGAAGCTGAACTTCCCCGGCACCAAGATCCAGCTGAAGCCAGTGCTGAACAAAGAGAACGAGGTCGAGAA
GGTGCAGTTCATCCTGAAGTGGGGTGGCGAGCCTACTCACTCCGCTAAGTACCAGGCTACCGAGCTGGGA
GAGCAGATGCGTCAAGACTTCGACCTGTTGAACAAGTCCATCCTGCAGAATATCAAGATCTTCAGCTCCT
CCGAGCGTCGTGTGCTGCACACTGCTCAGTACTGGACCCGTGCTCTGTTCGGTGCTGACGAGCTGGGTTC
CGACGAGATCTCTATCCGCAAGGACCTGCTGGACGACTCCAACGCTGCTAAGGACCTCATGGACAAAGTC
AAGAAGAAGTTGAAGCCCCTGCTGCGCGAGGGCAAAGAGGCTCCTCCTCAATTCGCTTGGCCCTCCAAGA
TGCCCGAGCCTTACCTGGTCATCAAGCGTGTGGTCGAGCTGATGAACTACCACAAGAAAATCATGGATAA
CAACTTCGCCAAGAAAGACGTGAACTCCATGCAGACCCGTTGGTGCACCTCTGAGGACCCCAGCCTGTTC
AAAGAGCGTTGGGACAAGCTTTTCAAAGAGTTCAACAACGCCGAGAAGGTCGACCCTTCCAAGATCTCCG
AGCTGTACGACACCATGAAGTACGACGCTCTGCACAACCGTCAGTTCTTGGAGAACATCTTCGACCCCGG
CCTGCCTAACGAGGCTATCGCTGACGAACTCGGTTCTCACTCCCTGGTGGATCGTTACCCCATCAACGTC
CTGGCCAAGAACAACTTCAAGATCATCGACTCCCACTCCATGAACAACTCCGGCAAGAACTCCTCCAACT
CCGTGGGTTCTCTCGGCTGGGTGCTCGAGTCTGGAAAGACCTCAACCGCTCGTAACCCCAAGTCCTCTAG
CCAGTTCGACGAGCCCCGTTTCATGCAGCTGCGCGAACTGTACAAGCTGGCTAAGGTCCTGTTCGACTTC
ATCTGCCCCAAAGAGTACGGTATCTCCGACGCTGAGAAGCTGGACATCGGCCTGCTGACTTCTCTGCCTC
TGGCTAAGCAGATCCTGAACGACATCGGCGACATGAAGAACCGCGAGACTCCCGCTTGTGTGGCTTACTT
CACCAAAGAGTCCCACATCTACACCCTGCTCAACATCATCTACGAAAGCGGTATCCCCATGAGGATCGCT
CGCAACGCTCTGCCCGAACTGGACTACTTGTCCCAGATCACCTTCGAGTTGTACGAGTCCACCGACGCTT
CCGGCCAGAAGTCCCACTCTATCCGTCTGAAGATGTCTCCCGGTTGCCACACTCAGGACCCTCTGGACGT
GCAATTGGACGACCGTCACTACATCTCTTGCATCCCTAAGATCTCCCTGACCAAGCACCTCGACATGGAC
TACGTGCAGCAGAAGCTGCGTAACAAGTTCACCCGTGTGATCATGCCTCCAAAGTTCACTCCCGTGAACA
TCACCTCATAAGCGGCCGCACTCGAGTAGGATCGAATCGGACTTTCGAATCTAGAGCCTGCAGTCTCGAC
AAGCTTGTCGAGAAGTACTAGAGGATCATAATCAGCCATACCACATTTGTAGAGGTTTTACTTGCTTTAA
AAAACCTCCCACACCTCCCCCTGAACCTGAAACATAAAATGAATGCAATTGTTGTTGTTAACTTGTTTAT
TGCAGCTTATAATGGTTACAAATAAAGCAATAGCATCACAAATTTCACAAATAAAGCATTTTTTTCACTG
CATTCTAGTTGTGGTTTGTCCAAACTCATCAATGTATCTTATCATGTCTGGATCTGATCACTGCTTGAGC
CTAGAAGATCCGGCTGCTAACAAAGCCCGAAAGGAAGCTGAGTTGGCTGCTGCCACCGCTGAGCAATAAC
TATCATAACCCCTAGGGTATACCCATCTAATTGGAACCAGATAAGTGAAATCTAGTTCCAAACTATTTTG
TCATTTTTAATTTTCGTATTAGCTTACGACGCTACACCCAGTTCCCATCTATTTTGTCACTCTTCCCTAA
ATAATCCTTAAAAACTCCATTTCCACCCCTCCCAGTTCCCAACTATTTTGTCCGCCCACAACCGGTTGAC
TTGGGTCAACTGTCAGACCAAGTTTACTCATATATACTTTAGATTGATTTAAAACTTCATTTTTAATTTA
AAAGGATCTAGGTGAAGATCCTTTTTGATAATCTCATGACCAAAATCCCTTAACGTGAGTTTTCGTTCCA
CTGAGCGTCAGACCCCGTAGAAAAGATCAAAGGATCTTC
